>Addgene plasmid #209712 | pCMV-WDR5-P2A-SH2-P2A-Ras-CAAX | addgene full sequence | sequence record 413183 | Addgene NGS Result
TAGTTATTAATAGTAATCAATTACGGGGTCATTAGTTCATAGCCCATATATGGAGTTCCGCGTTACATAA
CTTACGGTAAATGGCCCGCCTGGCTGACCGCCCAACGACCCCCGCCCATTGACGTCAATAATGACGTATG
TTCCCATAGTAACGCCAATAGGGACTTTCCATTGACGTCAATGGGTGGAGTATTTACGGTAAACTGCCCA
CTTGGCAGTACATCAAGTGTATCATATGCCAAGTACGCCCCCTATTGACGTCAATGACGGTAAATGGCCC
GCCTGGCATTATGCCCAGTACATGACCTTATGGGACTTTCCTACTTGGCAGTACATCTACGTATTAGTCA
TCGCTATTACCATGGTGATGCGGTTTTGGCAGTACATCAATGGGCGTGGATAGCGGTTTGACTCACGGGG
ATTTCCAAGTCTCCACCCCATTGACGTCAATGGGAGTTTGTTTTGGCACCAAAATCAACGGGACTTTCCA
AAATGTCGTAACAACTCCGCCCCATTGACGCAAATGGGCGGTAGGCGTGTACGGTGGGAGGTCTATATAA
GCAGAGCTGGTTTAGTGAACCGTCAGATCCGCTAGCGCTACCGCCACCATGTTAGAAGTGCTGTTTCAAG
GTCCAGGC
[1083 nt withheld, positions 639-1721]
GGACTCAGATCTCGAGCTGGTAGCGGTGCTACTAACTTCAGCCTGCTGAAGCAGGCTGGAGACGTGGAGG
AGAACCCTGGACCTGGTAGCGGTCCGAATTCGGCCACCATGCCAAGCAACTACATCACGCCAGTCAACAG
TCTGGAGAAACACTCCTGGTACCATGGGCCTGTGTCCCGCAATGCCGCTGAGTATCTGCTGAGCAGCGGG
ATCAATGGCAGCTTCTTGGTGCGTGAGAGTGAGAGCAGTCCTGGCCAGAGGTCCATCTCGCTGAGATACG
AAGGGAGGGTGTACCATTACAGGATCAACACTGCTTCTGATGGCAAGCTCTACGTCTCCTCCGAGAGCCG
CTTCAACACCCTGGCCGAGTTGGTTCATCATCATTCAACGGTGGCCGACGGGCTCATCACCACGCTCCAT
TATCCAGCCCCAAAGCGCAACAAGCCCACTGTCTATGGTGTGTCCCCCAACTACAAGCTTGGTAGCGGTG
CTACTAACTTCAGCCTGCTGAAGCAGGCTGGAGACGTGGAGGAGAACCCTGGACCTGGTAGCGGTGGATC
CATGACAGAATACAAGTTAGTAGTCGTCGGTGCTGTTGGTGTTGGTAAATCCGCTTTGACAATACAATTA
ATACAAAATCACTTCGTAGATGAATACGATCCAACTATCGAAGATTCATACAGAAAGCAAGTTGTTATTG
ATGGTGAAACTTGTTTGTTGGATATCTTGGATACAGCTGGTCAAGAAGAATATTCTGCAATGAGAGATCA
ATACATGAGAACTGGTGAAGGTTTCTTGTGTGTTTTTGCTATTAATAACACAAAATCATTTGAAGATATT
CATCAATATAGAGAACAAATTAAAAGAGTTAAAGATTCTGATGATGTTCCAATGGTTTTGGTTGGTAATA
AGTGTGATTTGGCTGCAAGAACTGTTGAATCTAGACAAGCTCAAGATTTGGCAAGATCTTATGGTATTCC
ATACATTGAAACTTCTGCTAAAACAAGACAAGGTGTTGAAGATGCATTCTACACATTGGTTAGAGAAATC
AGACAACATGGTGGAACTAGTGGTTCTGGCGGTGCTGGTGCATCAGGCGGTAGTGGTACTGGTGGAGGCG
CTAGCAAATTGAGAAAGCTGAACCCTCCTGATGAGAGTGGCCCCGGCTGCATGAGCTGCAAGTGTGTGCT
CTCCTAAGCGGCCGCGACTCTAGATCATAATCAGCCATACCACATTTGTAGAGGTTTTACTTGCTTTAAA
AAACCTCCCACACCTCCCCCTGAACCTGAAACATAAAATGAATGCAATTGTTGTTGTTAACTTGTTTATT
GCAGCTTATAATGGTTACAAATAAAGCAATAGCATCACAAATTTCACAAATAAAGCATTTTTTTCACTGC
ATTCTAGTTGTGGTTTGTCCAAACTCATCAATGTATCTTAAGGCGTAAATTGTAAGCGTTAATATTTTGT
TAAAATTCGCGTTAAATTTTTGTTAAATCAGCTCATTTTTTAACCAATAGGCCGAAATCGGCAAAATCCC
TTATAAATCAAAAGAATAGACCGAGATAGGGT
[37 nt withheld, positions 3294-3330]
AAAGAACGTGGACTCCAACGTCAAAGG
[49 nt withheld, positions 3358-3406]
T
[91 nt withheld, positions 3408-3498]
G
[124 nt withheld, positions 3500-3623]
CAGGTGGCACTTTTCGGGGAAATGTGCGCGGAACCCCTATTTGTTTATTTTTCTAAATACATTCAAATAT
GTATCCGCTCATGAGACAATAACCCTGATAAATGCTTCAATAATATTGAAAAAGGAAGAGTCCTGAGGCG
GAAAGAACCAGCTGTGGAATGTGTGTCAGTTAGGGTGTGGAAAGTCCCCAGGCTCCCCAGCAGGCAGAAG
TATGCAAAGCATGCATCTCAATTAGTCAGCAACCAGGTGTGGAAAGTCCCCAGGCTCCCCAGCAGGCAGA
AGTATGCAAAGCATGCATCTCAATTAGTCAGCAACCATAGTCCCGCCCCTAACTCCGCCCATCCCGCCCC
TAACTCCGCCCAGTTCCGCCCATTCTCCGCCCCATGGCTGACTAATTTTTTTTATTTATGCAGAGGCCGA
GGCCGCCTCGGCCTCTGAGCTATTCCAGAAGTAGTGAGGAGGCTTTTTTGGAGGCCTAGGCTTTTGCAAA
GATCGATCAAGAGACAGGATGAGGATCGTTTCGCATGATTGAACAAGATGGATTGCACGCAGGTTCTCCG
GCCGCTTGGGTGGAGAGGCTATTCGGCTATGACTGGGCACAACAGACAATCGGCTGCTCTGATGCCGCCG
TGTTCCGGCTGTCAGCGCAGGGGCGCCCGGTTCTTTTTGTCAAGACCGACCTGTCCGGTGCCCTGAATGA
ACTGCAAGACGAGGCAGCGCGGCTATCGTGGCTGGCCACGACGGGCGTTCCTTGCGCAGCTGTGCTCGAC
GTTGTCACTGAAGCGGGAAGGGACTGGCTGCTATTGGGCGAAGTGCCGGGGCAGGATCTCCTGTCATCTC
ACCTTGCTCCTGCCGAGAAAGTATCCATCATGGCTGATGCAATGCGGCGGCTGCATACGCTTGATCCGGC
TACCTGCCCATTCGACCACCAAGCGAAACATCGCATCGAGCGAGCACGTACTCGGATGGAAGCCGGTCTT
GTCGATCAGGATGATCTGGACGAAGAGCATCAGGGGCTCGCGCCAGCCGAACTGTTCGCCAGGCTCAAGG
CGAGCATGCCCGACGGCGAGGATCTCGTCGTGACCCATGGCGATGCCTGCTTGCCGAATATCATGGTGGA
AAATGGCCGCTTTTCTGGATTCATCGACTGTGGCCGGCTGGGTGTGGCGGACCGCTATCAGGACATAGCG
TTGGCTACCCGTGATATTGCTGAAGAGCTTGGCGGCGAATGGGCTGACCGCTTCCTCGTGCTTTACGGTA
TCGCCGCTCCCGATTCGCAGCGCATCGCCTTCTATCGCCTTCTTGACGAGTTCTTCTGAGCGGGACTCTG
GGGTTCGAAATGACCGACCAAGCGACGCCCAACCTGCCATCACGAGATTTCGATTCCACCGCCGCCTTCT
ATGAAAGGTTGGGCTTCGGAATCGTTTTCCGGGACGCCGGCTGGATGATCCTCCAGCGCGGGGATCTCAT
GCTGGAGTTCTTCGCCCACCCTAGGGGGAGGCTAACTGAAACACGGAAGGAGACAATACCGGAAGGAACC
CGCGCTATGACGGCAATAAAAAGACAGAATAAAACGCACGGTGTTGGGTCGTTTGTTCATAAACGCGGGG
TTCGGTCCCAGGGCTGGCACTCTGTCGATACCCCACCGAGACCCCATTGGGGCCAATACGCCCGCGTTTC
TTCCTTTTCCCCACCCCACCCCCCAAGTTCGGGTGAAGGCCCAGGGCTCGCAGCCAACGTCGGGGCGGCA
GGCCCTGCCATAGCCTCAGGTTACTCATATATACTTTAGATTGATTTAAAACTTCATTTTTAATTTAAAA
GGATCTAGGTGAAGATCCTTTTTGATAATCTCATGACCAAAATCCCTTAACGTGAGTTTTCGTTCCACTG
AGCGTCAGACCCCGTAGAAAAGATCAAAGGATCTTCTTGAGATCCTTTTTTTCTGCGCGTAATCTGCTGC
TTGCAAACAAAAAAACCACCGCTACCAGCGGTGGTTTGTTTGCCGGATCAAGAGCTACCAACTCTTTTTC
CGAAGGTAACTGGCTTCAGCAGAGCGCAGATACCAAATACTGTTCTTCTAGTGTAGCCGTAGTTAGGCCA
CCACTTCAAGAACTCTGTAGCACCGCCTACATACCTCGCTCTGCTAATCCTGTTACCAGTGGCTGCTGCC
AGTGGCGATAAGTCGTGTCTTACCGGGTTGGACTCAAGACGATAGTTACCGGATAAGGCGCAGCGGTCGG
GCTGAACGGGGGGTTCGTGCACACAGCCCAGCTTGGAGCGAACGACCTACACCGAACTGAGATACCTACA
GCGTGAGCTATGAGAAAGCGCCACGCTTCCCGAAGGGAGAAAGGCGGACAGGTATCCGGTAAGCGGCAGG
GTCGGAACAGGAGAGCGCACGAGGGAGCTTCCAGGGGGAAACGCCTGGTATCTTTATAGTCCTGTCGGGT
TTCGCCACCTCTGACTTGAGCGTCGATTTTTGTGATGCTCGTCAGGGGGGCGGAGCCTATGGAAAAACGC
CAGCAACGCGGCCTTTTTACGGTTCCTGGCCTTTTGCTGGCCTTTTGCTCACATGTTCTTTCCTGCGTTA
TCCCCTGATTCTGTGGATAACCGTATTACCGCCATGCAT
Features (pLannotate 1.2.2; 16 found; start..end, strand, type, name):
     61..364     +  enhancer       CMV enhancer: human cytomegalovirus immediate early enhancer
    365..568     +  promoter       CMV promoter: human cytomegalovirus (CMV) immediate early promoter
    639..1721    +  CDS            wds (sequence withheld): WDS_DROME - Also known as l(1)3Ad, l(1)zw8. Experimental evidence at protein level: Swiss-Prot protein existence level 1. Contributes to histone modification. May position the N- terminus of histone H3 for efficient trimethylation at 'Lys-4'. From Drosophila melanogaster (Fruit fly).
   1722..1739    +  misc_feature   MCS (fragment): multiple cloning site
   1833..2195    +  CDS            ABL (fragment): ABL_FSVHY - Experimental evidence at transcript level: Swiss-Prot protein existence level 2. From Feline sarcoma virus (strain Hardy-Zuckerman 2).
   2283..2915    +  CDS            HRAS: RASH_HUMAN - Also known as HRAS1. Experimental evidence at protein level: Swiss-Prot protein existence level 1. Involved in the activation of Ras protein signal transduction (PubMed:22821884). Ras proteins bind GDP/GTP and possess intrinsic GTPase activity (PubMed:12740440, PubMed:14500341, PubMed:9020151). From Homo sapiens (Human).
   2934..3017    +  CDS            large T antigen (fragment): large T antigen from SV40 (simian virus 40)
   3040..3161    +  polyA_signal   SV40 poly(A) signal: SV40 polyadenylation signal
   3195..3623    -  rep_origin     f1 ori (sequence partly withheld): f1 bacteriophage origin of replication; arrow indicates direction of (+) strand synthesis
   3650..3754    +  promoter       AmpR promoter: bla
   3756..4113    +  promoter       SV40 promoter: SV40 enhancer and early promoter
   4148..4942    +  CDS            NeoR/KanR: aminoglycoside phosphotransferase from Tn5; aph(3')-II (or nptII); confers resistance to neomycin, kanamycin, and G418 (Geneticin®)
   4963..5115    +  CDS            ble (fragment): BLE_KLEPN - Experimental evidence at protein level: Swiss-Prot protein existence level 1. Binding protein with a strong affinity to the bleomycin family of antibiotics. Binds to CL990; an antimitotic-antibiotic compound. From Klebsiella pneumoniae.
   5174..5221    +  polyA_signal   HSV TK poly(A) signal: herpes simplex virus thymidine kinase polyadenylation signal (Cole and Stacy, 1985)
   5312..5328    -  polyA_signal   bGH poly(A) signal (fragment): bovine growth hormone polyadenylation signal
   5550..6138    +  rep_origin     ori: high-copy-number ColE1/pMB1/pBR322/pUC origin of replication
