[The description below was written by a language model from this plasmid's Addgene catalogue record and pLannotate feature annotations shown in this document.]
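Description:
pCMV-WDR5-P2A-SH2-P2A-Ras-CAAX is a 6,252-nt mammalian expression plasmid built on a pCMV-N1 backbone. It is propagated in E. coli at high copy from a ColE1/pUC-type origin and selected with kanamycin. The resistance cassette is the dual-purpose NeoR/KanR gene (Tn5 aminoglycoside phosphotransferase). It sits behind tandem bacterial (bla) and SV40 early promoters and ends in an HSV TK polyadenylation signal, so the same marker can in principle give G418 selection in mammalian cells. An f1 origin is also present. The short ble and bGH poly(A) fragments in the annotation look like backbone remnants rather than functional parts.

The payload is a single synthetic open reading frame driven by the human CMV immediate-early enhancer and promoter and terminated by an SV40 poly(A) signal. It encodes three proteins in order: WDR5, an SH2 domain, and HRas carrying a CAAX membrane-targeting motif. P2A ribosome-skipping peptides separate them, so one transcript yields three discrete polypeptides at roughly comparable levels. The automated annotation labels the first coding region as the Drosophila homologue wds and the second as a viral ABL fragment. These are best-match database hits, which suggests that the SH2 domain is Abl-like; the catalogue lists the insert species only as synthetic. The HRAS segment matches the human protein. The P2A sequences themselves are not annotated but would fall in the gaps between the three coding regions.

The plasmid comes from work on adaptable turn-on maturation (ATOM) fluorescent biosensors for multiplexed detection in cells. A plausible use is co-expression of the three proteins as targets for such sensors, although the record states the purpose only as mammalian expression of the three proteins.
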