Addgene plasmid #209712: pCMV-WDR5-P2A-SH2-P2A-Ras-CAAX
Purpose: Mammailan expression of WDR5, SH2, and HRas separated by P2A.
Depositing lab: Stewart Loh. Depositing organization: SUNY Upstate Medical University. Publication: Adaptable, turn-on maturation (ATOM) fluorescent biosensors for multiplexed detection in cells. Sekhon H, Ha JH, Presti MF, Procopio SB, Jarvis AR, Mirsky PO, John AM, Loh SN. Nat Methods. 2023 Nov 9. doi: 10.1038/s41592-023-02065-w. PubMed 37945909.
Backbone
  Vector backbone: pCMV-N1
  Vector type: Mammalian Expression
Growth in bacteria
  Bacterial resistance: Kanamycin, 50 μg/mL
  Growth temperature: 37°C
  Growth strain: DH5alpha
  Copy number: High Copy
Gene/Insert
  Gene/Insert name: WDR5-P2A-SH2-P2A-Ras-CAAX
  Species: Synthetic
  Cloning method: Restriction Enzyme; 5′ cloning site Unknown (unknown if destroyed); 3′ cloning site Unknown (unknown if destroyed)
Terms and licenses: Academic/Nonprofit Terms; Industry Terms: Not Available to Industry
Depositor comments: Please visit https://doi.org/10.1101/2023.03.28.534597 for bioRxiv preprint.
How to cite: pCMV-WDR5-P2A-SH2-P2A-Ras-CAAX was a gift from Stewart Loh (Addgene plasmid # 209712 ; http://n2t.net/addgene:209712 ; RRID:Addgene_209712)
